Addgene plasmid #163784: pRRL-MND-hCard11 R72L-T2A-GFP
Purpose: Expression of R72L CARD domain variant
Depositing lab: Richard James. Depositing organization: Seattle Children's Hospital and Research Institute. Publication: Multiplexed Functional Assessment of Genetic Variants in CARD11. Meitlis I, Allenspach EJ, Bauman BM, Phan IQ, Dabbah G, Schmitt EG, Camp ND, Torgerson TR, Nickerson DA, Bamshad MJ, Hagin D, Luthers CR, Stinson JR, Gray J, Lundgren I, Church JA, Butte MJ, Jordan MB, Aceves SS, Schwartz DM, Milner JD, Schuval S, Skoda-Smith S, Cooper MA, Starita LM, Rawlings DJ, Snow AL, James RG. Am J Hum Genet. 2020 Nov 12. pii: S0002-9297(20)30373-6. doi: 10.1016/j.ajhg.2020.10.015. PubMed 33202260.
Backbone
  Vector backbone: PRRL
  Vector type: Lentiviral
Growth in bacteria
  Bacterial resistance: Ampicillin, 100 μg/mL
  Growth temperature: 37°C
  Growth strain: NEB Stable
  Copy number: High Copy
Gene/Insert
  Gene/Insert name: CARD11
  Species: H. sapiens (human)
  Mutation: R72L
  Entrez Gene: CARD11 (a.k.a. BENTA, BIMP3, CARMA1, IMD11, IMD11A, PPBL)
  Promoter: MND
  Cloning method: Gibson Cloning
Terms and licenses: Academic/Nonprofit Terms; Industry Terms: Not Available to Industry
How to cite: pRRL-MND-hCard11 R72L-T2A-GFP was a gift from Richard James (Addgene plasmid # 163784 ; http://n2t.net/addgene:163784 ; RRID:Addgene_163784)
