[The description below was written by a language model from this plasmid's Addgene catalogue record and pLannotate feature annotations shown in this document.]
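Description:
pRRL-MND-hCard11 R72L-T2A-GFP is a self-inactivating, third-generation-style HIV-1 lentiviral transfer plasmid built on the pRRL backbone for expressing a human CARD11 (CARMA1) variant in mammalian cells. It is maintained in E. coli as a high-copy plasmid through a ColE1/pUC-type origin and selected with ampicillin via the β-lactamase gene. The backbone also carries an f1 origin, an SV40 origin and poly(A) signal, and remnants of lac and T7/T3 cloning elements. The viral genome is transcribed from an RSV promoter fused to a truncated 5' LTR. It includes the Ψ packaging signal with a partial gag sequence, the Rev response element within an env fragment, the cPPT/CTS, and a ΔU3 3' LTR that disables LTR promoter activity after integration.

The internal cassette is driven by the MND promoter, a modified retroviral LTR-derived promoter. The automated annotation reflects this as a Moloney murine leukemia virus LTR fragment followed by a short match labelled as a TRE3GV fragment, which most likely represents shared sequence rather than a Tet-responsive element. The promoter drives the full-length CARD11 coding sequence carrying the R72L substitution in the CARD domain. A T2A self-cleaving peptide, named in the construct title but not separately annotated, lies in the short gap before EGFP, so CARD11 and the fluorescent marker come from a single transcript as separate proteins. A downstream WPRE enhances transcript expression. GFP thus marks transduced cells that express the variant. The record states that the plasmid's purpose is expression of this CARD domain variant, and it comes from a study on multiplexed functional assessment of CARD11 genetic variants.
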