Features (pLannotate 1.2.2; 27 found; start..end, strand, type, name):
      2..478     +  CDS            env (fragment): ENV_HV1H2 - Experimental evidence at protein level: Swiss-Prot protein existence level 1. [Transmembrane protein gp41]: Acts as a class I viral fusion protein. Under the current model, the protein has at least 3 conformational states: pre-fusion native state, pre-hairpin intermediate state, and post-fusion hairpin state. During fusion of viral and target intracellular membranes, the coiled coil regions (heptad repeats) assume a trimer-of-hairpins structure, positioning the fusion peptide in close proximity to the C-terminal region of the ectodomain. The formation of this structure appears to d
    496..613     +  misc_feature   cPPT/CTS: central polypurine tract and central termination sequence of HIV-1
    642..936     +  LTR            LTR (fragment): long terminal repeat from Moloney murine leukemia virus
    936..980     +  promoter       TRE3GV promoter (fragment): 3rd-generation Tet-responsive promoter that can be activated by binding of Tet-On® 3G, optimized for retroviral and lentiviral vectors
   1032..4493    +  CDS            CARD11: CAR11_HUMAN - Also known as CARMA1 From Homo sapiens (Human).
   4557..5273    +  CDS            EGFP: EGFP is a basic (constitutively fluorescent) green fluorescent protein published in 1996, derived from Aequorea victoria. It is reported to be a rapidly-maturing weak dimer with moderate acid sensitivity.
   5290..5878    +  misc_feature   WPRE: woodchuck hepatitis virus posttranscriptional regulatory element
   5895..5963    +  CDS            nef (fragment): NEF_HV1Z2 - Experimental evidence at protein level: Swiss-Prot protein existence level 1. Extracellular Nef protein targets CD4(+) T-lymphocytes for apoptosis by interacting with CXCR4 surface receptors. From Human immunodeficiency virus type 1 group M subtype D (isolate Z2/CDC-Z34) (HIV-1).
   5965..6198    +  LTR            3' LTR (ΔU3): self-inactivating 3' long terminal repeat (LTR) from HIV-1
   6270..6391    +  polyA_signal   SV40 poly(A) signal: SV40 polyadenylation signal
   6431..6566    +  rep_origin     SV40 ori: SV40 origin of replication
   6587..6605    -  promoter       T7 promoter: promoter for bacteriophage T7 RNA polymerase
   6613..6768    +  CDS            lacZα (fragment): LacZα fragment of β-galactosidase; lacZ fragment
   6773..7201    +  rep_origin     f1 ori (sequence partly withheld): f1 bacteriophage origin of replication; arrow indicates direction of (+) strand synthesis
   7254..7358    +  promoter       AmpR promoter: bla
   7359..8219    +  CDS            AmpR: β-lactamase; bla; confers resistance to ampicillin, carbenicillin, and related antibiotics
   8390..8978    +  rep_origin     ori: high-copy-number ColE1/pMB1/pBR322/pUC origin of replication
   9161..9253    +  CDS            lacI (fragment): lac repressor; lacI; The lac repressor binds to the lac operator to inhibit transcription in E. coli. This inhibition can be relieved by adding lactose or isopropyl-β-D-thiogalactopyranoside (IPTG).
   9266..9287    +  protein_bind   CAP binding site: CAP binding activates transcription in the presence of cAMP. E. coli catabolite activator protein
   9302..9332    +  promoter       lac promoter: promoter for the E. coli lac operon
   9336..9358    +  protein_bind   lac operator (fragment): The lac repressor binds to the lac operator to inhibit transcription in E. coli. This inhibition can be relieved by adding lactose or isopropyl-β-D-thiogalactopyranoside (IPTG). lac repressor encoded by lacI
   9401..9419    +  promoter       T3 promoter: promoter for bacteriophage T3 RNA polymerase
   9447..9673    +  promoter       RSV promoter: Rous sarcoma virus enhancer/promoter
   9674..9854    +  LTR            5' LTR (truncated): truncated 5' long terminal repeat (LTR) from HIV-1
   9901..10026   +  misc_feature   HIV-1 Ψ: packaging signal of human immunodeficiency virus type 1
  10010..10348   +  CDS            HIV-1 gag (fragment): gag protein from human immunodeficiency virus 1; gag
  10518..10751   +  misc_feature   RRE: The Rev response element (RRE) of HIV-1 allows for Rev-dependent mRNA export from the nucleus to the cytoplasm.
>Addgene plasmid #163784 | pRRL-MND-hCard11 R72L-T2A-GFP | addgene full sequence | sequence record 323581 | Addgene NGS Result
GGGGATTTGGGGTTGCTCTGGAAAACTCATTTGCACCACTGCTGTGCCTTGGAATGCTAGTTGGAGTAAT
GAATCTCTGGAACAGATTTGGAATCACACGACCTGGATGGAGTGGGACAGAGAAATTAACAATTACACAA
GCTTAATACACTCCTTAATTGAAGAATCGCAAAACCAGCAAGAAAAGAATGAACAAGAATTATTGGAATT
AGATAAATGGGCAAGTTTGTGGAATTGGTTTAACATAACAAATTGGCTGTGGTATATAAAATTATTCATA
ATGATAGTAGGAGGCTTGGTAGGTTTAAGAATAGTTTTTGCTGTACTTTCTATAGTGAATAGAGTTAGGC
AGGGATATTCACCATTATCGTTTCAGACCCACCTCCCAACCCCGAGGGGACCCGACAGGCCCGAAGGAAT
AGAAGAAGAAGGTGGAGAGAGAGACAGAGACAGATCCATTCGATTAGTGAACGGATCTCGACGGTATCGG
TTAACTTTTAAAAGAAAAGGGGGGATTGGGGGGTACAGTGCAGGGGAAAGAATAGTAGACATAATAGCAA
CAGACATACAAACTAAAGAATTACAAAAACAAATTACAAAAATTCAAAATTTTATCGACGCGTAGGAACA
GAGAAACAGGAGAATATGGGCCAAACAGGATATCTGTGGTAAGCAGTTCCTGCCCCGGCTCAGGGCCAAG
AACAGTTGGAACAGCAGAATATGGGCCAAACAGGATATCTGTGGTAAGCAGTTCCTGCCCCGGCTCAGGG
CCAAGAACAGATGGTCCCCAGATGCGGTCCCGCCCTCAGCAGTTTCTAGAGAACCATCAGATGTTTCCAG
GGTGCCCCAAGGACCTGAAATGACCCTGTGCCTTATTTGAACTAACCAATCAGTTCGCTTCTCGCTTCTG
TTCGCGCGCTTCTGCTCCCCGAGCTCTATATAAGCAGAGCTCGTTTAGTGAACCGTCAGATCGCCTGGAG
ACGCCATCCACGCTGTTTTGACTTCCATAGAAGGATCTCGACGCCGCCACCATGCCAGGAGGAGGGCCAG
AGATGGATGACTACATGGAGACGCTGAAGGATGAAGAGGACGCCTTGTGGGAGAATGTGGAGTGTAACCG
GCACATGCTCAGCCGCTATATCAACCCTGCCAAGCTCACGCCCTACCTGCGTCAGTGTAAGGTCATTGAT
GAGCAGGATGAAGATGAAGTGCTTAATGCCCCTATGCTGCCATCCAAGATCAACCTGGCAGGCCGGCTGT
TGGACATTCTACATACCAAGGGGCAAAGGGGCTATGTGGTCTTCTTGGAGAGCCTAGAATTTTATTACCC
AGAACTGTACAAACTGGTGACTGGGAAAGAGCCCACTCGGAGATTCTCCACCATTGTGGTGGAGGAAGGC
CACGAGGGCCTCACGCACTTCCTGATGAACGAGGTCATCAAGCTGCAGCAGCAGATGAAGGCCAAGGACC
TGCAACGCTGCGAGCTGCTGGCCAGGTTGCGGCAGCTGGAGGATGAGAAGAAGCAGATGACGCTGACGCG
CGTGGAGCTGCTAACCTTCCAGGAGCGGTACTACAAGATGAAGGAAGAGCGGGACAGCTACAATGACGAG
CTGGTCAAGGTGAAGGACGACAACTACAACTTAGCCATGCGCTACGCACAGCTCAGTGAGGAGAAGAACA
TGGCGGTCATGAGGAGCCGAGACCTCCAACTCGAGATCGATCAGCTAAAGCACCGGTTGAATAAGATGGA
GGAGGAATGTAAGCTGGAGAGAAATCAGTCTCTAAAACTGAAGAATGACATTGAAAATCGGCCCAAGAAG
GAGCAGGTTCTGGAACTGGAGCGGGAGAATGAAATGCTGAAGACCAAAAACCAGGAGCTGCAGTCCATCA
TCCAGGCCGGGAAGCGCAGCCTGCCAGACTCAGACAAGGCCATCCTGGACATCTTGGAACACGACCGCAA
GGAGGCCCTGGAGGACAGGCAGGAGCTGGTCAACAGGATCTACAACCTGCAGGAGGAGGCCCGCCAGGCA
GAGGAGCTGCGAGACAAGTACCTGGAGGAGAAGGAGGACCTGGAGCTCAAGTGCTCGACCCTGGGAAAGG
ACTGTGAAATGTACAAGCACCGCATGAACACGGTCATGCTGCAGCTGGAGGAGGTGGAGCGGGAGCGGGA
CCAGGCCTTCCACTCCCGAGATGAAGCTCAGACACAGTACTCGCAGTGCTTAATCGAAAAGGACAAGTAC
AGGAAGCAGATCCGCGAGCTGGAGGAGAAGAACGATGAGATGAGGATCGAGATGGTGCGGCGGGAGGCCT
GCATCGTCAACCTGGAGAGCAAGCTGCGGCGCCTCTCCAAGGACAGCAACAACCTGGACCAGAGTCTGCC
CAGGAACCTGCCAGTAACCATCATCTCTCAGGACTTTGGGGATGCCAGCCCCAGGACCAATGGTCAAGAA
GCTGACGATTCTTCCACCTCGGAGGAGTCACCTGAAGACAGCAAGTACTTCCTGCCCTACCATCCGCCCC
AGCGCAGGATGAACCTGAAGGGCATCCAGCTGCAGAGAGCCAAATCCCCCATCAGCCTGAAGCGAACATC
AGATTTTCAAGCCAAGGGGCACGAGGAAGAAGGCACGGATGCCAGCCCTAGCTCCTGCGGATCTCTGCCC
ATCACCAACTCCTTCACCAAGATGCAGCCCCCCCGGAGCCGCAGCAGCATCATGTCAATCACCGCCGAGC
CCCCGGGAAACGACTCCATCGTCAGACGCTACAAGGAGGACGCGCCCCATCGCAGCACAGTCGAAGAAGA
CAATGACAGCGGCGGGTTTGACGCCTTAGATCTGGATGATGACAGTCACGAACGCTACTCCTTCGGACCC
TCCTCCATCCACTCCTCCTCCTCCTCCCACCAATCCGAGGGCCTGGATGCCTACGACCTGGAGCAGGTCA
ACCTCATGTTCAGGAAGTTCTCTCTGGAAAGACCCTTCCGGCCTTCGGTCACCTCTGTGGGGCACGTGCG
GGGCCCAGGGCCCTCGGTGCAGCACACGACGCTGAATGGCGACAGCCTCACCTCCCAGCTCACCCTGCTG
GGGGGCAACGCGCGAGGGAGCTTCGTGCACTCGGTCAAGCCTGGCTCTCTGGCCGAGAAAGCCGGCCTCC
GTGAGGGCCACCAGCTGCTGCTGCTAGAAGGCTGCATCCGAGGCGAGAGGCAGAGTGTCCCGTTGGACAC
ATGCACCAAAGAGGAAGCCCACTGGACCATCCAGAGGTGCAGCGGCCCCGTCACGCTGCACTACAAGGTC
AACCACGAAGGGTACCGGAAGCTGGTGAAGGACATGGAGGACGGCCTGATCACATCGGGGGACTCGTTCT
ACATCCGGCTGAACCTGAACATCTCCAGCCAGCTGGACGCCTGCACCATGTCCCTGAAGTGTGACGATGT
TGTGCACGTCCGTGACACCATGTACCAGGACAGGCACGAGTGGCTGTGCGCGCGGGTCGACCCTTTCACA
GACCATGACCTGGATATGGGCACCATACCCAGCTACAGCCGAGCCCAGCAGCTCCTCCTGGTGAAACTGC
AGCGCCTGATGCACCGAGGCAGCCGGGAGGAGGTAGACGGCACCCACCACACCCTGCGGGCACTCCGGAA
CACCCTGCAGCCAGAAGAAGCGCTTTCAACAAGCGACCCCCGGGTCAGCCCCCGTCTCTCGCGAGCAAGC
TTCCTTTTTGGCCAGCTCCTTCAGTTCGTCAGCAGGTCCGAGAACAAGTATAAGCGGATGAACAGCAACG
AGCGGGTCCGCATCATCTCGGGGAGTCCGCTAGGGAGCCTGGCCCGGTCCTCGCTGGACGCCACCAAGCT
CTTGACTGAGAAGCAGGAAGAGCTGGACCCTGAGAGCGAGCTGGGCAAGAACCTCAGCCTCATCCCCTAC
AGCCTGGTACGCGCCTTCTACTGCGAGCGCCGCCGGCCCGTGCTCTTCACACCCACCGTGCTGGCCAAGA
CGCTGGTGCAGAGGCTGCTCAACTCGGGAGGTGCCATGGAGTTCACCATCTGCAAGTCAGATATCGTCAC
AAGAGATGAGTTCCTCAGAAGGCAGAAGACGGAGACCATCATCTACTCCCGAGAGAAGAACCCCAACGCG
TTCGAATGCATCGCCCCTGCCAACATTGAAGCTGTGGCCGCCAAGAACAAGCACTGCCTGCTGGAGGCTG
GGATCGGCTGCACAAGAGACTTGATCAAGTCCAACATCTACCCCATCGTGCTCTTCATCCGGGTGTGTGA
GAAGAACATCAAGAGGTTCAGAAAGCTGCTGCCCCGACCTGAGACGGAGGAGGAGTTCCTGCGCGTGTGC
CGGCTGAAGGAGAAGGAGCTGGAGGCCCTGCCGTGCCTGTACGCCACGGTGGAACCTGACATGTGGGGCA
GCGTAGAGGAGCTGCTCCGCGTTGTCAAGGACAAGATCGGCGAGGAGCAGCGCAAGACCATCTGGGTGGA
CGAGGACCAGCTGGGATCCGGTGAGGGCAGAGGAAGTCTTCTAACATGCGGTGACGTGGAGGAGAATCCG
GGCCCCATGGTGAGCAAGGGCGAGGAGCTGTTCACCGGGGTGGTGCCCATCCTGGTCGAGCTGGACGGCG
ACGTAAACGGCCACAAGTTCAGCGTGTCCGGCGAGGGCGAGGGCGATGCCACCTACGGCAAGCTGACCCT
GAAGTTCATCTGCACCACCGGCAAGCTGCCCGTGCCCTGGCCCACCCTCGTGACCACCCTGACCTACGGC
GTGCAGTGCTTCAGCCGCTACCCCGACCACATGAAGCAGCACGACTTCTTCAAGTCCGCCATGCCCGAAG
GCTACGTCCAGGAGCGCACCATCTTCTTCAAGGACGACGGCAACTACAAGACCCGCGCCGAGGTGAAGTT
CGAGGGCGACACCCTGGTGAACCGCATCGAGCTGAAGGGCATCGACTTCAAGGAGGACGGCAACATCCTG
GGGCACAAGCTGGAGTACAACTACAACAGCCACAACGTCTATATCATGGCCGACAAGCAGAAGAACGGCA
TCAAGGTGAACTTCAAGATCCGCCACAACATCGAGGACGGCAGCGTGCAGCTCGCCGACCACTACCAGCA
GAACACCCCCATCGGCGACGGCCCCGTGCTGCTGCCCGACAACCACTACCTGAGCACCCAGTCCGCCCTG
AGCAAAGACCCCAACGAGAAGCGCGATCACATGGTCCTGCTGGAGTTCGTGACCGCCGCCGGGATCACTC
TCGGCATGGACGAGCTGTACAAGTGAATCTAGAGTCGACAATCAACCTCTGGATTACAAAATTTGTGAAA
GATTGACTGGTATTCTTAACTATGTTGCTCCTTTTACGCTATGTGGATACGCTGCTTTAATGCCTTTGTA
TCATGCTATTGCTTCCCGTATGGCTTTCATTTTCTCCTCCTTGTATAAATCCTGGTTGCTGTCTCTTTAT
GAGGAGTTGTGGCCCGTTGTCAGGCAACGTGGCGTGGTGTGCACTGTGTTTGCTGACGCAACCCCCACTG
GTTGGGGCATTGCCACCACCTGTCAGCTCCTTTCCGGGACTTTCGCTTTCCCCCTCCCTATTGCCACGGC
GGAACTCATCGCCGCCTGCCTTGCCCGCTGCTGGACAGGGGCTCGGCTGTTGGGCACTGACAATTCCGTG
GTGTTGTCGGGGAAGCTGACGTCCTTTCCATGGCTGCTCGCCTGTGTTGCCACCTGGATTCTGCGCGGGA
CGTCCTTCTGCTACGTCCCTTCGGCCCTCAATCCAGCGGACCTTCCTTCCCGCGGCCTGCTGCCGGCTCT
GCGGCCTCTTCCGCGTCTTCGCCTTCGCCCTCAGACGAGTCGGATCTCCCTTTGGGCCGCCTCCCCGCCT
GGAATTCGAGCTCGGTACCTTTAAGACCAATGACTTACAAGGCAGCTGTAGATCTTAGCCACTTTTTAAA
AGAAAAGGGGGGACTGGAAGGGCTAATTCACTCCCAACGAAGACAAGATCTGCTTTTTGCTTGTACTGGG
TCTCTCTGGTTAGACCAGATCTGAGCCTGGGAGCTCTCTGGCTAACTAGGGAACCCACTGCTTAAGCCTC
AATAAAGCTTGCCTTGAGTGCTTCAAGTAGTGTGTGCCCGTCTGTTGTGTGACTCTGGTAACTAGAGATC
CCTCAGACCCTTTTAGTCAGTGTGGAAAATCTCTAGCAGTAGTAGTTCATGTCATCTTATTATTCAGTAT
TTATAACTTGCAAAGAAATGAATATCAGAGAGTGAGAGGAACTTGTTTATTGCAGCTTATAATGGTTACA
AATAAAGCAATAGCATCACAAATTTCACAAATAAAGCATTTTTTTCACTGCATTCTAGTTGTGGTTTGTC
CAAACTCATCAATGTATCTTATCATGTCTGGCTCTAGCTATCCCGCCCCTAACTCCGCCCATCCCGCCCC
TAACTCCGCCCAGTTCCGCCCATTCTCCGCCCCATGGCTGACTAATTTTTTTTATTTATGCAGAGGCCGA
GGCCGCCTCGGCCTCTGAGCTATTCCAGAAGTAGTGAGGAGGCTTTTTTGGAGGCCTAGGGACGTACCCA
ATTCGCCCTATAGTGAGTCGTATTACGCGCGCTCACTGGCCGTCGTTTTACAACGTCGTGACTGGGAAAA
CCCTGGCGTTACCCAACTTAATCGCCTTGCAGCACATCCCCCTTTCGCCAGCTGGCGTAATAGCGAAGAG
GCCCGCACCGATCGCCCTTCCCAACAGTTGCGCAGCCTGAATGGCGAATGGG
[124 nt withheld, positions 6773-6896]
C
[91 nt withheld, positions 6898-6988]
A
[49 nt withheld, positions 6990-7038]
CCTTTGACGTTGGAGTCCACGTTCTTT
[37 nt withheld, positions 7066-7102]
ACCCTATCTCGGTCTATTCTTTTGATTTATAAGGGATTTTGCCGATTTCGGCCTATTGGTTAAAAAATGA
GCTGATTTAACAAAAATTTAACGCGAATTTTAACAAAATATTAACGCTTACAATTTAGGTGGCACTTTTC
GGGGAAATGTGCGCGGAACCCCTATTTGTTTATTTTTCTAAATACATTCAAATATGTATCCGCTCATGAG
ACAATAACCCTGATAAATGCTTCAATAATATTGAAAAAGGAAGAGTATGAGTATTCAACATTTCCGTGTC
GCCCTTATTCCCTTTTTTGCGGCATTTTGCCTTCCTGTTTTTGCTCACCCAGAAACGCTGGTGAAAGTAA
AAGATGCTGAAGATCAGTTGGGTGCACGAGTGGGTTACATCGAACTGGATCTCAACAGCGGTAAGATCCT
TGAGAGTTTTCGCCCCGAAGAACGTTTTCCAATGATGAGCACTTTTAAAGTTCTGCTATGTGGCGCGGTA
TTATCCCGTATTGACGCCGGGCAAGAGCAACTCGGTCGCCGCATACACTATTCTCAGAATGACTTGGTTG
AGTACTCACCAGTCACAGAAAAGCATCTTACGGATGGCATGACAGTAAGAGAATTATGCAGTGCTGCCAT
AACCATGAGTGATAACACTGCGGCCAACTTACTTCTGACAACGATCGGAGGACCGAAGGAGCTAACCGCT
TTTTTGCACAACATGGGGGATCATGTAACTCGCCTTGATCGTTGGGAACCGGAGCTGAATGAAGCCATAC
CAAACGACGAGCGTGACACCACGATGCCTGTAGCAATGGCAACAACGTTGCGCAAACTATTAACTGGCGA
ACTACTTACTCTAGCTTCCCGGCAACAATTAATAGACTGGATGGAGGCGGATAAAGTTGCAGGACCACTT
CTGCGCTCGGCCCTTCCGGCTGGCTGGTTTATTGCTGATAAATCTGGAGCCGGTGAGCGTGGGTCTCGCG
GTATCATTGCAGCACTGGGGCCAGATGGTAAGCCCTCCCGTATCGTAGTTATCTACACGACGGGGAGTCA
GGCAACTATGGATGAACGAAATAGACAGATCGCTGAGATAGGTGCCTCACTGATTAAGCATTGGTAACTG
TCAGACCAAGTTTACTCATATATACTTTAGATTGATTTAAAACTTCATTTTTAATTTAAAAGGATCTAGG
TGAAGATCCTTTTTGATAATCTCATGACCAAAATCCCTTAACGTGAGTTTTCGTTCCACTGAGCGTCAGA
CCCCGTAGAAAAGATCAAAGGATCTTCTTGAGATCCTTTTTTTCTGCGCGTAATCTGCTGCTTGCAAACA
AAAAAACCACCGCTACCAGCGGTGGTTTGTTTGCCGGATCAAGAGCTACCAACTCTTTTTCCGAAGGTAA
CTGGCTTCAGCAGAGCGCAGATACCAAATACTGTTCTTCTAGTGTAGCCGTAGTTAGGCCACCACTTCAA
GAACTCTGTAGCACCGCCTACATACCTCGCTCTGCTAATCCTGTTACCAGTGGCTGCTGCCAGTGGCGAT
AAGTCGTGTCTTACCGGGTTGGACTCAAGACGATAGTTACCGGATAAGGCGCAGCGGTCGGGCTGAACGG
GGGGTTCGTGCACACAGCCCAGCTTGGAGCGAACGACCTACACCGAACTGAGATACCTACAGCGTGAGCT
ATGAGAAAGCGCCACGCTTCCCGAAGGGAGAAAGGCGGACAGGTATCCGGTAAGCGGCAGGGTCGGAACA
GGAGAGCGCACGAGGGAGCTTCCAGGGGGAAACGCCTGGTATCTTTATAGTCCTGTCGGGTTTCGCCACC
TCTGACTTGAGCGTCGATTTTTGTGATGCTCGTCAGGGGGGCGGAGCCTATGGAAAAACGCCAGCAACGC
GGCCTTTTTACGGTTCCTGGCCTTTTGCTGGCCTTTTGCTCACATGTTCTTTCCTGCGTTATCCCCTGAT
TCTGTGGATAACCGTATTACCGCCTTTGAGTGAGCTGATACCGCTCGCCGCAGCCGAACGACCGAGCGCA
GCGAGTCAGTGAGCGAGGAAGCGGAAGAGCGCCCAATACGCAAACCGCCTCTCCCCGCGCGTTGGCCGAT
TCATTAATGCAGCTGGCACGACAGGTTTCCCGACTGGAAAGCGGGCAGTGAGCGCAACGCAATTAATGTG
AGTTAGCTCACTCATTAGGCACCCCAGGCTTTACACTTTATGCTTCCGGCTCGTATGTTGTGTGGAATTG
TGAGCGGATAACAATTTCACACAGGAAACAGCTATGACCATGATTACGCCAAGCGCGCAATTAACCCTCA
CTAAAGGGAACAAAAGCTGGAGCTGCAAGCTTAATGTAGTCTTATGCAATACTCTTGTAGTCTTGCAACA
TGGTAACGATGAGTTAGCAACATGCCTTACAAGGAGAGAAAAAGCACCGTGCATGCCGATTGGTGGAAGT
AAGGTGGTACGATCGTGCCTTATTAGGAAGGCAACAGACGGGTCTGACATGGATTGGACGAACCACTGAA
TTGCCGCATTGCAGAGATATTGTATTTAAGTGCCTAGCTCGATACATAAACGGGTCTCTCTGGTTAGACC
AGATCTGAGCCTGGGAGCTCTCTGGCTAACTAGGGAACCCACTGCTTAAGCCTCAATAAAGCTTGCCTTG
AGTGCTTCAAGTAGTGTGTGCCCGTCTGTTGTGTGACTCTGGTAACTAGAGATCCCTCAGACCCTTTTAG
TCAGTGTGGAAAATCTCTAGCAGTGGCGCCCGAACAGGGACTTGAAAGCGAAAGGGAAACCAGAGGAGCT
CTCTCGACGCAGGACTCGGCTTGCTGAAGCGCGCACGGCAAGAGGCGAGGGGCGGCGACTGGTGAGTACG
CCAAAAATTTTGACTAGCGGAGGCTAGAAGGAGAGAGATGGGTGCGAGAGCGTCAGTATTAAGCGGGGGA
GAATTAGATCGCGATGGGAAAAAATTCGGTTAAGGCCAGGGGGAAAGAAAAAATATAAATTAAAACATAT
AGTATGGGCAAGCAGGGAGCTAGAACGATTCGCAGTTAATCCTGGCCTGTTAGAAACATCAGAAGGCTGT
AGACAAATACTGGGACAGCTACAACCATCCCTTCAGACAGGATCAGAAGAACTTAGATCATTATATAATA
CAGTAGCAACCCTCTATTGTGTGCATCAAAGGATAGAGATAAAAGACACCAAGGAAGCTTTAGACAAGAT
AGAGGAAGAGCAAAACAAAAGTAAGACCACCGCACAGCAAGCGGCCCTGATCTTCAGACCTGGAGGAGGA
GATATGAGGGACAATTGGAGAAGTGAATTATATAAATATAAAGTAGTAAAAATTGAACCATTAGGAGTAG
CACCCACCAAGGCAAAGAGAAGAGTGGTGCAGAGAGAAAAAAGAGCAGTGGGAATAGGAGCTTTGTTCCT
TGGGTTCTTGGGAGCAGCAGGAAGCACTATGGGCGCAGCGTCAATGACGCTGACGGTACAGGCCAGACAA
TTATTGTCTGGTATAGTGCAGCAGCAGAACAATTTGCTGAGGGCTATTGAGGCGCAACAGCATCTGTTGC
AACTCACAGTCTGGGGCATCAAGCAGCTCCAGGCAAGAATCCTGGCTGTGGAAAGATACCTAAAGGATCA
ACAGCTCCT
